LOCUS       Exported 8121 bp ds-DNA circular SYN 12-MAY-2021
DEFINITION  TET1-catalytic domain (CD) expression vector for TALE-TET1 fusion
            protein to induce targeted demethylation in mammalian cells.
ACCESSION   .
VERSION     .
KEYWORDS    pJFA274
SOURCE      synthetic DNA construct
  ORGANISM  synthetic DNA construct
REFERENCE   1 (bases 1 to 8121)
  AUTHORS   Maeder ML, Angstman JF, Richardson ME, Linder SJ, Cascio VM, Tsai
            SQ, Ho QH, Sander JD, Reyon D, Bernstein BE, Costello JF, Wilkinson
            MF, Joung JK
  TITLE     Targeted DNA demethylation and activation of endogenous genes using
            programmable TALE-TET1 fusion proteins.
  JOURNAL   Nat Biotechnol. 2013 Oct 9. doi: 10.1038/nbt.2726.
  PUBMED    24108092
REFERENCE   2 (bases 1 to 8121)
  AUTHORS   .
  TITLE     Direct Submission
  JOURNAL   Exported May 12, 2021 from SnapGene Server 1.1.58
            http://www.snapgene.com
FEATURES             Location/Qualifiers
     source          1..8121
                     /organism="synthetic DNA construct"
                     /mol_type="other DNA"
     primer_bind     331..350
                     /label=Amp-R
                     /note="Ampicillin resistance gene, reverse primer"
     promoter        complement(569..673)
                     /gene="bla"
                     /label=AmpR promoter
     primer_bind     complement(752..771)
                     /label=pRS-marker
                     /note="pRS vectors, use to sequence yeast selectable
                     marker"
     promoter        927..2105
                     /label=EF-1-alpha promoter
                     /note="strong constitutive promoter for human elongation
                     factor EF-1-alpha"
     intron          1158..2096
                     /label=EF-1-alpha intron A
                     /note="intron upstream of the start codon of human
                     EF-1-alpha"
     primer_bind     2053..2073
                     /label=EF1a-F
                     /note="Human elongation factor-1a promoter, forward primer"
     regulatory      2113..2122
                     /regulatory_class="other"
                     /note="vertebrate consensus sequence for strong initiation
                     of translation (Kozak, 1987)"
     CDS             2125..2145
                     /codon_start=1
                     /product="nuclear localization signal of SV40 (simian virus
                     40) large T antigen"
                     /label=SV40 NLS
                     /translation="PKKKRKV"
     primer_bind     complement(5161..5180)
                     /label=SV40pA-R
                     /note="SV40 polyA, reverse primer"
     primer_bind     5215..5234
                     /label=EBV-rev
                     /note="SV40 polyA terminator, reverse primer"
     primer_bind     complement(5271..5291)
                     /label=pBABE 3'
                     /note="SV40 enhancer, reverse primer for pBABE vectors"
     promoter        5276..5605
                     /label=SV40 promoter
                     /note="SV40 enhancer and early promoter"
     rep_origin      5456..5591
                     /label=SV40 ori
                     /note="SV40 origin of replication"
     primer_bind     5518..5537
                     /label=SV40pro-F
                     /note="SV40 promoter/origin, forward primer"
     CDS             5615..6214
                     /codon_start=1
                     /gene="pac from Streptomyces"
                     /product="puromycin N-acetyltransferase"
                     /label=PuroR
                     /note="confers resistance to puromycin"
                     /translation="MTEYKPTVRLATRDDVPRAVRTLAAAFADYPATRHTVDPDRHIER
                     VTELQELFLTRVGLDIGKVWVADDGAAVAVWTTPESVEAGAVFAEIGPRMAELSGSRLA
                     AQQQMEGLLAPHRPKEPAWFLATVGVSPDHQGKGLGSAVVLPGVEAAERAGVPAFLETS
                     APRNLPFYERLGFTVTADVECPKDRATWCMTRKPGA"
     primer_bind     complement(5615..5634)
                     /label=Puro-R
                     /note="Puromycin resistance gene, reverse primer. Also
                     called puro-variant-R"
     primer_bind     6111..6131
                     /label=Puro-F
                     /note="Puromycin resistance gene, forward primer"
     CDS             6276..6317
                     /codon_start=1
                     /product="epitope tag from simian virus 5"
                     /label=V5 tag
                     /translation="GKPIPNPLLGLDST"
     CDS             6327..6344
                     /codon_start=1
                     /product="6xHis affinity tag"
                     /label=6xHis
                     /translation="HHHHHH"
     primer_bind     complement(6367..6384)
                     /label=BGH-rev
                     /note="Bovine growth hormone terminator, reverse primer.
                     Also called BGH reverse"
     polyA_signal    6373..6597
                     /label=bGH poly(A) signal
                     /note="bovine growth hormone polyadenylation signal"
     primer_bind     complement(6668..6684)
                     /label=M13 rev
                     /note="common sequencing primer, one of multiple similar
                     variants"
     primer_bind     complement(6668..6684)
                     /label=M13 Reverse
                     /note="In lacZ gene. Also called M13-rev"
     primer_bind     complement(6681..6703)
                     /label=M13/pUC Reverse
                     /note="In lacZ gene"
     protein_bind    6692..6708
                     /label=lac operator
                     /bound_moiety="lac repressor encoded by lacI"
                     /note="The lac repressor binds to the lac operator to
                     inhibit transcription in E. coli. This inhibition can be
                     relieved by adding lactose or
                     isopropyl-beta-D-thiogalactopyranoside (IPTG)."
     promoter        complement(6716..6746)
                     /label=lac promoter
                     /note="promoter for the E. coli lac operon"
     protein_bind    6761..6782
                     /label=CAP binding site
                     /bound_moiety="E. coli catabolite activator protein"
                     /note="CAP binding activates transcription in the presence
                     of cAMP."
     primer_bind     complement(6899..6916)
                     /label=L4440
                     /note="L4440 vector, forward primer"
     rep_origin      complement(7070..7658)
                     /direction=LEFT
                     /label=ori
                     /note="high-copy-number ColE1/pMB1/pBR322/pUC origin of
                     replication"
     primer_bind     complement(7150..7169)
                     /label=pBR322ori-F
                     /note="pBR322 origin, forward primer"
     CDS             complement(7829..568)
                     /codon_start=1
                     /gene="bla"
                     /product="beta-lactamase"
                     /label=AmpR
                     /note="confers resistance to ampicillin, carbenicillin, and
                     related antibiotics"
                     /translation="MSIQHFRVALIPFFAAFCLPVFAHPETLVKVKDAEDQLGARVGYI
                     ELDLNSGKILESFRPEERFPMMSTFKVLLCGAVLSRIDAGQEQLGRRIHYSQNDLVEYS
                     PVTEKHLTDGMTVRELCSAAITMSDNTAANLLLTTIGGPKELTAFLHNMGDHVTRLDRW
                     EPELNEAIPNDERDTTMPVAMATTLRKLLTGELLTLASRQQLIDWMEADKVAGPLLRSA
                     LPAGWFIADKSGAGERGSRGIIAALGPDGKPSRIVVIYTTGSQATMDERNRQIAEIGAS
                     LIKHW"
ORIGIN
        1 tgcgcaacgt tgttgccatt gctacaggca tcgtggtgtc acgctcgtcg tttggtatgg
       61 cttcattcag ctccggttcc caacgatcaa ggcgagttac atgatccccc atgttgtgca
      121 aaaaagcggt tagctccttc ggtcctccga tcgttgtcag aagtaagttg gccgcagtgt
      181 tatcactcat ggttatggca gcactgcata attctcttac tgtcatgcca tccgtaagat
      241 gcttttctgt gactggtgag tactcaacca agtcattctg agaatagtgt atgcggcgac
      301 cgagttgctc ttgcccggcg tcaatacggg ataataccgc gccacatagc agaactttaa
      361 aagtgctcat cattggaaaa cgttcttcgg ggcgaaaact ctcaaggatc ttaccgctgt
      421 tgagatccag ttcgatgtaa cccactcgtg cacccaactg atcttcagca tcttttactt
      481 tcaccagcgt ttctgggtga gcaaaaacag gaaggcaaaa tgccgcaaaa aagggaataa
      541 gggcgacacg gaaatgttga atactcatac tcttcctttt tcaatattat tgaagcattt
      601 atcagggtta ttgtctcatg agcggataca tatttgaatg tatttagaaa aataaacaaa
      661 taggggttcc gcgcacattt ccccgaaaag tgccacctga cgtcgacgga tcgggagatc
      721 gatctcccga tcccctaggg tcgactctca gtacaatctg ctctgatgcc gcatagttaa
      781 gccagtatct gctccctgct tgtgtgttgg aggtcgctga gtagtgcgcg agcaaaattt
      841 aagctacaac aaggcaaggc ttgaccgaca attgcatgaa gaatctgctt agggttaggc
      901 gttttgcgct gcttcgctag tcgtgaggct ccggtgcccg tcagtgggca gagcgcacat
      961 cgcccacagt ccccgagaag ttggggggag gggtcggcaa ttgaaccggt gcctagagaa
     1021 ggtggcgcgg ggtaaactgg gaaagtgatg tcgtgtactg gctccgcctt tttcccgagg
     1081 gtgggggaga accgtatata agtgcagtag tcgccgtgaa cgttcttttt cgcaacgggt
     1141 ttgccgccag aacacaggta agtgccgtgt gtggttcccg cgggcctggc ctctttacgg
     1201 gttatggccc ttgcgtgcct tgaattactt ccacctggct gcagtacgtg attcttgatc
     1261 ccgagcttcg ggttggaagt gggtgggaga gttcgaggcc ttgcgcttaa ggagcccctt
     1321 cgcctcgtgc ttgagttgag gcctggcctg ggcgctgggg ccgccgcgtg cgaatctggt
     1381 ggcaccttcg cgcctgtctc gctgctttcg ataagtctct agccatttaa aatttttgat
     1441 gacctgctgc gacgcttttt ttctggcaag atagtcttgt aaatgcgggc caagatctgc
     1501 acactggtat ttcggttttt ggggccgcgg gcggcgacgg ggcccgtgcg tcccagcgca
     1561 catgttcggc gaggcggggc ctgcgagcgc ggccaccgag aatcggacgg gggtagtctc
     1621 aagctggccg gcctgctctg gtgcctggcc tcgcgccgcc gtgtatcgcc ccgccctggg
     1681 cggcaaggct ggcccggtcg gcaccagttg cgtgagcgga aagatggccg cttcccggcc
     1741 ctgctgcagg gagctcaaaa tggaggacgc ggcgctcggg agagcgggcg ggtgagtcac
     1801 ccacacaaag gaaaagggcc tttccgtcct cagccgtcgc ttcatgtgac tccacggagt
     1861 accgggcgcc gtccaggcac ctcgattagt tctcgagctt ttggagtacg tcgtctttag
     1921 gttgggggga ggggttttat gcgatggagt ttccccacac tgagtgggtg gagactgaag
     1981 ttaggccagc ttggcacttg atgtaattct ccttggaatt tgcccttttt gagtttggat
     2041 cttggttcat tctcaagcct cagacagtgg ttcaaagttt ttttcttcca tttcaggtgt
     2101 cgtgaagcgg ccgccaccat ggcccccaag aagaagagga aggtgggcat tcaccgcggg
     2161 gtacctatgg tggacttgag gacactcggt tattcgcaac agcaacagga gaaaatcaag
     2221 cctaaggtca ggagcaccgt cgcgcaacac cacgaggcgc ttgtggggca tggcttcact
     2281 catgcgcata ttgtcgcgct ttcacagcac cctgcggcgc ttgggacggt ggctgtcaaa
     2341 taccaagata tgattgcggc cctgcccgaa gccacgcacg aggcaattgt aggggtcggt
     2401 aaacagtggt cgggagcgcg agcacttgag gcgctgctga ctgtggcggg tgagcttagg
     2461 gggcctccgc tccagctcga caccgggcag ctgctgaaga tcgcgaagag agggggagta
     2521 acagcggtag aggcagtgca cgcctggcgc aatgcgctca ccggggcccc cttgaacaga
     2581 gacgatctag agctagacgt ctcgctgaca cccgaacagg tggtcgccat tgctagcaac
     2641 gggggaggac ggccagcctt ggagagcatt gtggcccagc tgtccaggcc ggaccctgcc
     2701 ctggccgcgt taaccaacga ccacctcgtc gccttggcct gcctcggcgg acgtcctgcg
     2761 ctggatgcag tgaaaaaggg attgccgcac gcgccggcct tgatcaaaag aaccaatcgc
     2821 cgtattcccg aacgcacatc ccatcgcgtt gccgaccacg cgcaagtggt tcgcgtgctg
     2881 ggttttttcc agtgccactc ccacccagcg caagcatttg atgacgccat gacgcagttc
     2941 gggatgagcg gaggaggatc cctgcccacc tgcagctgtc ttgatcgagt tatacaaaaa
     3001 gacaaaggcc catattatac acaccttggg gcaggaccaa gtgttgctgc tgtcagggaa
     3061 atcatggaga ataggtatgg tcaaaaagga aacgcaataa ggatagaaat agtagtgtac
     3121 accggtaaag aagggaaaag ctctcatggg tgtccaattg ctaagtgggt tttaagaaga
     3181 agcagtgatg aagaaaaagt tctttgtttg gtccggcagc gtacaggcca ccactgtcca
     3241 actgctgtga tggtggtgct catcatggtg tgggatggca tccctcttcc aatggccgac
     3301 cggctataca cagagctcac agagaatcta aagtcataca atgggcaccc taccgacaga
     3361 agatgcaccc tcaatgaaaa tcgtacctgt acatgtcaag gaattgatcc agagacttgt
     3421 ggagcttcat tctcttttgg ctgttcatgg agtatgtact ttaatggctg taagtttggt
     3481 agaagcccaa gccccagaag atttagaatt gatccaagct ctcccttaca tgaaaaaaac
     3541 cttgaagata acttacagag tttggctaca cgattagctc caatttataa gcagtatgct
     3601 ccagtagctt accaaaatca ggtggaatat gaaaatgttg cccgagaatg tcggcttggc
     3661 agcaaggaag gtcgaccctt ctctggggtc actgcttgcc tggacttctg tgctcatccc
     3721 cacagggaca ttcacaacat gaataatgga agcactgtgg tttgtacctt aactcgagaa
     3781 gataaccgct ctttgggtgt tattcctcaa gatgagcagc tccatgtgct acctctttat
     3841 aagctttcag acacagatga gtttggctcc aaggaaggaa tggaagccaa gatcaaatct
     3901 ggggccatcg aggtcctggc accccgccgc aaaaaaagaa cgtgtttcac tcagcctgtt
     3961 ccccgttctg gaaagaagag ggctgcgatg atgacagagg ttcttgcaca taagataagg
     4021 gcagtggaaa agaaacctat tccccgaatc aagcggaaga ataactcaac aacaacaaac
     4081 aacagtaagc cttcgtcact gccaacctta gggagtaaca ctgagaccgt gcaacctgaa
     4141 gtaaaaagtg aaaccgaacc ccattttatc ttaaaaagtt cagacaacac taaaacttat
     4201 tcgctgatgc catccgctcc tcacccagtg aaagaggcat ctccaggctt ctcctggtcc
     4261 ccgaagactg cttcagccac accagctcca ctgaagaatg acgcaacagc ctcatgcggg
     4321 ttttcagaaa gaagcagcac tccccactgt acgatgcctt cgggaagact cagtggtgcc
     4381 aatgctgcag ctgctgatgg ccctggcatt tcacagcttg gcgaagtggc tcctctcccc
     4441 accctgtctg ctcctgtgat ggagcccctc attaattctg agccttccac tggtgtgact
     4501 gagccgctaa cgcctcatca gccaaaccac cagccctcct tcctcacctc tcctcaagac
     4561 cttgcctctt ctccaatgga agaagatgag cagcattctg aagcagatga gcctccatca
     4621 gacgaacccc tatctgatga ccccctgtca cctgctgagg agaaattgcc ccacattgat
     4681 gagtattggt cagacagtga gcacatcttt ttggatgcaa atattggtgg ggtggccatc
     4741 gcacctgctc acggctcggt tttgattgag tgtgcccggc gagagctgca cgctaccact
     4801 cctgttgagc accccaaccg taatcatcca acccgcctct cccttgtctt ttaccagcac
     4861 aaaaacctaa ataagcccca acatggtttt gaactaaaca agattaagtt tgaggctaaa
     4921 gaagctaaga ataagaaaat gaaggcctca gagcaaaaag accaggcagc taatgaaggt
     4981 ccagaacagt cctctgaagt aaatgaattg aaccaaattc cttctcataa agcattaaca
     5041 ttaacccatg acaatgttgt caccgtgtcc ccttatgctc tcacacacgt tgcggggccc
     5101 tataaccatt gggtctgatt aattaattgt ttattgcagc ttataatggt tacaaataaa
     5161 gcaatagcat cacaaatttc acaaataaag catttttttc actgcattct agttgtggtt
     5221 tgtccaaact catcaatgta tcttatgaat tccgattaag tcgaccctgt ggaatgtgtg
     5281 tcagttaggg tgtggaaagt ccccaggctc cccagcaggc agaagtatgc aaagcatgca
     5341 tctcaattag tcagcaacca ggtgtggaaa gtccccaggc tccccagcag gcagaagtat
     5401 gcaaagcatg catctcaatt agtcagcaac catagtcccg cccctaactc cgcccatccc
     5461 gcccctaact ccgcccagtt ccgcccattc tccgccccat ggctgactaa ttttttttat
     5521 ttatgcagag gccgaggccg cctcggcttc tgagctattc cagaagtagt gaggaggctt
     5581 ttttggaggc ctaggctttt gcaaaaagct taccatgacc gagtacaagc ccacggtgcg
     5641 cctcgccacc cgcgacgacg tccccagggc cgtacgcacc ctcgccgccg cgttcgccga
     5701 ctaccccgcc acgcgccaca ccgtcgatcc ggaccgccac atcgagcggg tcaccgagct
     5761 gcaagaactc ttcctcacgc gcgtcgggct cgacatcggc aaggtgtggg tcgcggacga
     5821 cggcgccgcg gtggcggtct ggaccacgcc ggagagcgtc gaagcggggg cggtgttcgc
     5881 cgagatcggc ccgcgcatgg ccgagttgag cggttcccgg ctggccgcgc agcaacagat
     5941 ggaaggcctc ctggcgccgc accggcccaa ggagcccgcg tggttcctgg ccaccgtcgg
     6001 cgtgtcgccc gaccaccagg gcaagggtct gggcagcgcc gtcgtgctcc ccggagtgga
     6061 ggcggccgag cgcgccgggg tgcccgcctt cctggagacc tccgcgcccc gcaacctccc
     6121 cttctacgag cggctcggct tcaccgtcac cgccgacgtc gagtgcccga aggaccgcgc
     6181 gacctggtgc atgacccgca agcccggtgc ctgacgcccg ccccacgacc cgcagcgccc
     6241 gaccgaaagg agcgcacgac cccatgcatc tcgaaggtaa gcctatccct aaccctctcc
     6301 tcggtctcga ttctacgcgt accggtcatc atcaccatca ccattgagtt taaacccgct
     6361 gatcagcctc gactgtgcct tctagttgcc agccatctgt tgtttgcccc tcccccgtgc
     6421 cttccttgac cctggaaggt gccactccca ctgtcctttc ctaataaaat gaggaaattg
     6481 catcgcattg tctgagtagg tgtcattcta ttctgggggg tggggtgggg caggacagca
     6541 agggggagga ttgggaagac aatagcaggc atgctgggga tgcggtgggc tccatggctt
     6601 ctgaggcgga aagaaccagc tggggctcga taccgtcgac ctctagctag agcttggcgt
     6661 aatcatggtc atagctgttt cctgtgtgaa attgttatcc gctcacaatt ccacacaaca
     6721 tacgagccgg aagcataaag tgtaaagcct agggtgccta atgagtgagc taactcacat
     6781 taattgcgtt gcgctcactg cccgctttcc agtcgggaaa cctgtcgtgc cagctgcatt
     6841 aatgaatcgg ccaacgcgcg gggagaggcg gtttgcgtat tgggcgctct tccgcttcct
     6901 cgctcactga ctcgctgcgc tcggtcgttc ggctgcggcg agcggtatca gctcactcaa
     6961 aggcggtaat acggttatcc acagaatcag gggataacgc aggaaagaac atgtgagcaa
     7021 aaggccagca aaaggccagg aaccgtaaaa aggccgcgtt gctggcgttt ttccataggc
     7081 tccgcccccc tgacgagcat cacaaaaatc gacgctcaag tcagaggtgg cgaaacccga
     7141 caggactata aagataccag gcgtttcccc ctggaagctc cctcgtgcgc tctcctgttc
     7201 cgaccctgcc gcttaccgga tacctgtccg cctttctccc ttcgggaagc gtggcgcttt
     7261 ctcaatgctc acgctgtagg tatctcagtt cggtgtaggt cgttcgctcc aagctgggct
     7321 gtgtgcacga accccccgtt cagcccgacc gctgcgcctt atccggtaac tatcgtcttg
     7381 agtccaaccc ggtaagacac gacttatcgc cactggcagc agccactggt aacaggatta
     7441 gcagagcgag gtatgtaggc ggtgctacag agttcttgaa gtggtggcct aactacggct
     7501 acactagaag gacagtattt ggtatctgcg ctctgctgaa gccagttacc ttcggaaaaa
     7561 gagttggtag ctcttgatcc ggcaaacaaa ccaccgctgg tagcggtggt ttttttgttt
     7621 gcaagcagca gattacgcgc agaaaaaaag gatctcaaga agatcctttg atcttttcta
     7681 cggggtctga cgctcagtgg aacgaaaact cacgttaagg gattttggtc atgagattat
     7741 caaaaaggat cttcacctag atccttttaa attaaaaatg aagttttaaa tcaatctaaa
     7801 gtatatatga gtaaacttgg tctgacagtt accaatgctt aatcagtgag gcacctatct
     7861 cagcgatctg tctatttcgt tcatccatag ttgcctgact ccccgtcgtg tagataacta
     7921 cgatacggga gggcttacca tctggcccca gtgctgcaat gataccgcga gacccacgct
     7981 caccggctcc agatttatca gcaataaacc agccagccgg aagggccgag cgcagaagtg
     8041 gtcctgcaac tttatccgcc tccatccagt ctattaattg ttgccgggaa gctagagtaa
     8101 gtagttcgcc agttaatagt t
//
