[The description below was written by a language model from this plasmid's Addgene catalogue record and the feature table of its GenBank file.]
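Description:
pJFA274 is an 8.1 kb mammalian expression plasmid that serves as a recipient vector for building TALE-TET1 fusion proteins, which are designed to direct DNA demethylation to chosen genomic sites in mammalian cells. The backbone is listed only as a laboratory-made vector of unspecified origin. It is propagated in E. coli through a high-copy ColE1/pUC-type origin and selected with ampicillin via the beta-lactamase gene.

The expression unit is driven by the human EF-1-alpha promoter, including its first intron, followed by a Kozak consensus and an SV40 large T antigen nuclear localization signal. According to the depositor's notes, the open reading frame continues with the TALE N-terminal domain, a pair of BsmBI sites between which a custom TALE repeat array is cloned, the TALE C-terminal domain, and then the catalytic domain of human TET1, the methylcytosine dioxygenase that oxidizes 5-methylcytosine. These TALE and TET1 segments are not annotated in the feature table. As supplied, the plasmid lacks a DNA-binding repeat array, so targeting specificity is provided only after the user inserts the repeats.

Downstream of the fusion cassette, an SV40 enhancer/early promoter, which also contains the SV40 origin, drives a puromycin N-acetyltransferase gene that can be used to select transfected mammalian cells. V5 and 6xHis tag sequences are annotated between the puromycin gene and the bovine growth hormone polyadenylation signal. Their position suggests they are backbone remnants rather than tags on the fusion protein, although the record does not clarify this. The construct is used for targeted demethylation and activation of endogenous genes.
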