Addgene plasmid #49239: pJFA274
Purpose: TET1-catalytic domain (CD) expression vector for TALE-TET1 fusion protein to induce targeted demethylation in mammalian cells
Depositing lab: Keith Joung. Depositing organization: Massachusetts General Hospital. Publication: Targeted DNA demethylation and activation of endogenous genes using programmable TALE-TET1 fusion proteins. Maeder ML, Angstman JF, Richardson ME, Linder SJ, Cascio VM, Tsai SQ, Ho QH, Sander JD, Reyon D, Bernstein BE, Costello JF, Wilkinson MF, Joung JK. Nat Biotechnol. 2013 Oct 9. doi: 10.1038/nbt.2726. PubMed 24108092.
Backbone
  Vector backbone: unknown
  Backbone manufacturer: Joung lab
  Vector type: TALEN ; TALE-TET1 Expression Vector
Growth in bacteria
  Bacterial resistance: Ampicillin, 100 μg/mL
  Growth temperature: 37°C
  Growth strain: XL1 Blue
  Copy number: Unknown
Gene/Insert
  Gene/Insert name: TET1 tet methylcytosine dioxygenase 1
  Species: H. sapiens (human), Synthetic
  Entrez Gene: TET1 (a.k.a. CXXC6, LCX, bA119F7.1)
  Promoter: EF1a
  Cloning method: Unknown
  Sequencing primers: 5′ OMM520; 3′ OJA199
Terms and licenses: Academic/Nonprofit Terms; Industry Terms: Not Available to Industry
Depositor comments: Location of plasmid features: EF1alpha promoter = 922-2106 NLS = 2118-2142 TALE N-terminal domain = 2167-2577 Clone TALE array repeats between BsmBI sites TALE C-terminal domain = 2665-2949 TET1 catalytic domain = 2956-5123 BGH polyA = 6369-6596
How to cite: pJFA274 was a gift from Keith Joung (Addgene plasmid # 49239 ; http://n2t.net/addgene:49239 ; RRID:Addgene_49239)
