>Addgene plasmid #49239 | pJFA274 | addgene partial sequence | sequence record 75951 | EF1a-F 5'-TCAAGCCTCAGACAGTGGTTC-3'
AGCGGCCGCCACCATGGCCCCCAAGAAGAAGAGGAAGGTGGGCATTCACCGCGGGGTACCTATGGTGGAC
TTGAGGACACTCGGTTATTCGCAACAGCAACAGGAGAAAATCAAGCCTAAGGTCAGGAGCACCGTCGCGC
AACACCACGAGGCGCTTGTGGGGCATGGCTTCACTCATGCGCATATTGTCGCGCTTTCACAGCACCCTGC
GGCGCTTGGGACGGTGGCTGTCAAATACCAAGATATGATTGCGGCCCTGCCCGAAGCCACGCACGAGGCA
ATTGTAGGGGTCGGTAAACAGTGGTCGGGAGCGCGAGCACTTGAGGCGCTGCTGACTGTGGCGGGTGAGC
TTAGGGGGCCTCCGCTCCAGCTCGACACCGGGCAGCTGCTGAAGATCGCGAAGAGAGGGGGAGTAACAGC
GGTAGAGGCAGTGCACGCCTGGCGCAATGCGCTCACCGGGGCCCCCTTGAACAGAGACGATCTAGAGCTA
GACGTCTCGCTGACACCCGAACAGGTGGTCGCCATTGCTAGCAACGGGGGAGGACGGCCAGCCTTGGAGA
GCATTGTGGCCCAGCTGTCCAGGCCGGACCCTGCCCTGGCCGCGTTAACCAACGACCACCTCGTCGCCTT
GGCCTGCCTCGGCGGACGTCCTGCGCTGGATGCAGTGAAAAAGGGATTGCCGCACGCGCCGGCCTTGATC
AAAAGAACCAATCGCCGTATTCCCGAACGCACATCCCATCGCGTTGCCGACCACGCGCAAGTGGTTCGCG
TGCTGGGTTTTTTCCAGTGCCACTCCCACCCAGCGCAAGCATTTGATGACGCC
