>Addgene plasmid #49239 | pJFA274 | addgene partial sequence | sequence record 76778 | TAL-F2
TGCCGCACGCGCCGGCCTTGATCAAAAGAACCAATCGCCGTATTCCCGAACGCACATCCCATCGCGTTGC
CGACCACGCGCAAGTGGTTCGCGTGCTGGGTTTTTTCCAGTGCCACTCCCACCCAGCGCAAGCATTTGAT
GACGCCATGACGCAGTTCGGGATGAGCGGAGGAGGATCCCTGCCCACCTGCAGCTGTCTTGATCGAGTTA
TACAAAAAGACAAAGGCCCATATTATACACACCTTGGGGCAGGACCAAGTGTTGCTGCTGTCAGGGAAAT
CATGGAGAATAGGTATGGTCAAAAAGGAAACGCAATAAGGATAGAAATAGTAGTGTACACCGGTAAAGAA
GGGAAAAGCTCTCATGGGTGTCCAATTGCTAAGTGGGTTTTAAGAAGAAGCAGTGATGAAGAAAAAGTTC
TTTGTTTGGTCCGGCAGCGTACAGGCCACCACTGTCCAACTGCTGTGATGGTGGTGCTCATCATGGTGTG
GGATGGCATCCCTCTTCCAATGGCCGACCGGCTATACACAGAGCTCACAGAGAATCTAAAGTCATACAAT
GGGCACCCTACCGACAGAAGATGCACCCTCAATGAAAATCGTACCTGTACATGTCAAGGAATTGATCCAG
AGACTTGTGGAGCTTCATTCTCTTTTGGCTGTTCATGGAGTATGTACTTTAATGGCTGTAAGTTTGGTAG
AAGCCCAAGCCCCAGAAGATTTAGAATTGATCCAAGCTCTCCCTTACATGAAAAAAACCTTGAAGATAAC
TTACAGAGTTTGGCTACACGATTAGCTCCAATTTATAAGCAGTATGCTCCAGTAGCTTACCAAAATCAGG
TGGAATATGAAAATGTTGCCCGA
